Addgene plasmid #232468: MB 38t3 thsS(t3)R-bARGSer
Purpose: Optimized thiosulfate sensor with acoustic reporter genes (bARGSer)
Depositing lab: Mikhail Shapiro. Depositing organization: California Institute of Technology. Publication: Probiotic acoustic biosensors for noninvasive imaging of gut inflammation. Buss MT, Zhu L, Kwon JH, Tabor JJ, Shapiro MG. Nat Commun. 2025 Aug 25;16(1):7931. doi: 10.1038/s41467-025-62569-1. PubMed 40855083.
Backbone
  Vector backbone: pBAD33
  Backbone manufacturer: Beckwith Lab
  Backbone size w/o insert (bp): 5352
  Total vector size (bp): 25104
  Modifications to backbone: point mutations introduced during cloning
  Vector type: Bacterial Expression
Growth in bacteria
  Bacterial resistance: Chloramphenicol, 25 μg/mL
  Growth temperature: 37°C
  Growth strain: NEB Stable
  Copy number: Low Copy
Gene/Insert 1
  Gene/Insert name: thsS(t3) (alt name: Thiosulfate sensor kinase thsS (Shal_3128) with mutations to enhance performance at 37°C)
  Species: Shewanella halifaxensis HAW‐EB4
  Insert size (bp): 1785
  Mutation: Contains the following mutations K286Q, Q350H, I553V, and F565I, as well as silent point mutations in H51 and S338
  GenBank ID: NC_010334
  Promoter: J23104 (ttgacagctagctcagtcctaggtattgtgctagc)
  Cloning method: Gibson Cloning
  Sequencing primers: 5′ ATGTTAGTTACTAAAGGATGACGC
Gene/Insert 2
  Gene/Insert name: thsR (alt name: Thiosulfate response regulator thsR (Shal_3129))
  Species: Shewanella halifaxensis HAW‐EB4
  Insert size (bp): 612
  GenBank ID: NC_010334
  Promoter: J23105 (tttacggctagctcagtcctaggtactatgctagc)
  Cloning method: Gibson Cloning
  Sequencing primers: 5′ AACGCGGTTCTGAAGTGCCG
Gene/Insert 3
  Gene/Insert name: PphsA342 (alt names: Thiosulfate activated promoter; Promoter of phsA (Shal_3127))
  Species: Shewanella halifaxensis HAW‐EB4
  Insert size (bp): 342
  GenBank ID: NC_010334
  Cloning method: Gibson Cloning
  Sequencing primers: 5′ CTGCATAATTCGTGTCGCTC
Gene/Insert 4
  Gene/Insert name: bARGSer (alt names: Bacterial acoustic reporter genes originating from Serratia sp. ATCC 39006; Modified gas vesicle gene cluster from Serratia sp. ATCC 39006)
  Species: Serratia sp. ATCC 39006
  Insert size (bp): 16692
  Mutation: the gene Ser39006_001280 was deleted from the cluster, and 3 point mutations were introduced during cloning (GvpG P133P, GvpW P609H, GvpZ D112Y)
  GenBank ID: AWXH00000000.1
  Promoter: PphsA342
  Cloning method: Gibson Cloning
  Sequencing primers: 5′ CTGCATAATTCGTGTCGCTC
Gene/Insert 5
  Gene/Insert name: AxeTxe (alt name: Toxin-antitoxin system)
  Species: Enterococcus faecium
  Insert size (bp): 1212
  GenBank ID: AF507977.1
  Promoter: Native promoter from Enterococcus faecium
  Cloning method: Gibson Cloning
  Sequencing primers: 5′ AGGCGGGACATGATCTATAGG
Terms and licenses: Academic/Nonprofit Terms; Industry Terms: Not Available to Industry
Depositor comments: Please visit https://doi.org/10.1101/2024.09.23.614598 for bioRxiv preprint.
How to cite: MB 38t3 thsS(t3)R-bARGSer was a gift from Mikhail Shapiro (Addgene plasmid # 232468 ; http://n2t.net/addgene:232468 ; RRID:Addgene_232468)
