[The description below was written by a language model from this plasmid's Addgene catalogue record and pLannotate feature annotations shown in this document.]
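Description:
MB 38t3 thsS(t3)R-bARGSer is a large (about 25 kb) bacterial expression plasmid built on the pBAD33 backbone. It carries a thiosulfate-responsive two-component sensor wired to an acoustic reporter gene cluster. It replicates from the p15A origin, is listed as low copy, and is selected with chloramphenicol through a cat gene under its own promoter. The feature table also picks up backbone remnants: an M13 phage origin, truncated β-lactamase fragments, and partial ColE1-type and RSF origin matches. These are fragments and are not recorded as functional markers or origins.

The sensing module comes from Shewanella halifaxensis. The sensor kinase thsS(t3) is expressed from the constitutive J23104 promoter and carries four substitutions (K286Q, Q350H, I553V, F565I) intended to improve performance at 37°C. The response regulator thsR is expressed from J23105. Each of these two units is followed by rrnB T1 and T7Te terminators. The short "J23119" promoter hits in the annotation probably reflect the closely related Anderson-series promoters.

In the presence of thiosulfate, the ThsS/ThsR pair activates the PphsA342 promoter, which drives bARGSer. This is a roughly 16.7 kb modified gas vesicle gene cluster from Serratia sp. ATCC 39006, with one gene deleted and three cloning-derived point mutations. The automated annotation recognises only some of its genes, by homology (gvpA, gvpN, gvpK, gvpJ), and assigns loose matches to others. Gas vesicles scatter ultrasound, so reporter output can be imaged noninvasively.

An Axe-Txe toxin-antitoxin system from Enterococcus faecium, under its native promoter, promotes plasmid retention without antibiotic; its toxin is annotated as a yoeB homologue. The associated work applies such constructs in probiotic bacteria for ultrasound imaging of gut inflammation.
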