Features (pLannotate 1.2.2; 28 found; start..end, strand, type, name):
    644..886     +  CDS            yoeB: YOEB_ECOLI - Experimental evidence at protein level: Swiss-Prot protein existence level 1. Also shown in vitro to be a translation initiation blocker. Binds to the 70S ribosome and 50S ribosomal subunit; binding is inhibited by hygromycin A and tetracycline, both of which bind to the 30S subunit in the A site. Thus YoeB is located at the interface between 50S and 30S ribosomes and interacts with the A site where it cleaves mRNA, blocking translation initiation. From Escherichia coli (strain K12).
   1241..1266    +  promoter       J23119(SpeI) promoter (fragment): bacterial promoter (Registry of Standard Biological Parts BBa J23119) modified to end with an SpeI site
   3111..3182    +  terminator     rrnB T1 terminator: transcription terminator T1 from the E. coli rrnB gene
   3198..3225    +  terminator     T7Te terminator: phage T7 early transcription terminator
   3232..3251    +  misc_feature   MCS (fragment): pUC18/19 multiple cloning site
   3337..3355    +  promoter       J23119(SpeI) promoter (fragment): bacterial promoter (Registry of Standard Biological Parts BBa J23119) modified to end with an SpeI site
   4029..4100    +  terminator     rrnB T1 terminator: transcription terminator T1 from the E. coli rrnB gene
   4116..4143    +  terminator     T7Te terminator: phage T7 early transcription terminator
   4759..4974    +  CDS            gvpA: GVPA_PLAAG - Experimental evidence at protein level: Swiss-Prot protein existence level 1. Gas vesicles are small, hollow, gas filled protein structures that are found in several microbial planktonic microorganisms. They allow the positioning of the organism at the favorable depth for growth. GvpA type proteins form the essential core of the structure. From Planktothrix agardhii (Oscillatoria agardhii).
   5928..6638    +  CDS            gvpN (fragment): GVPN_DOLFA - Protein inferred from homology: Swiss-Prot protein existence level 3. From Dolichospermum flosaquae (Anabaena flos-aquae).
  10841..11050   +  CDS            gvpK (fragment): GVPK_HALMT - Protein predicted: Swiss-Prot protein existence level 4. May play a structural or regulatory role in gas vesicle synthesis. From Haloferax mediterranei (strain ATCC 33500 / DSM 1411 / JCM 8866 / NBRC 14739 / NCIMB 2177 / R-4) (Halobacterium mediterranei).
  11820..12089   +  CDS            gvpJ1 (fragment): GVPJ1_STRCO - Also known as gvpJ. Protein inferred from homology: Swiss-Prot protein existence level 3. Gas vesicles are small, hollow, gas filled protein structures that are found in several microbial planktonic microorganisms. They allow the positioning of the organism at the favorable depth for growth. This protein could be important for the shape determination of the gas vesicle (By similarity). From Streptomyces coelicolor (strain ATCC BAA-471 / A3(2) / M145).
  14099..14803   +  CDS            sfnR (fragment): SFNR_PSEPU - Experimental evidence at transcript level: Swiss-Prot protein existence level 2. Involved in the dimethyl sulfide degradation pathway (PubMed:12686641). Activates the expression of sfnG and sfnF. From Pseudomonas putida (Arthrobacter siderocapsulatus).
  16107..17609   +  CDS            CDC48 (fragment): CDC48_ENCCU - Experimental evidence at protein level: Swiss-Prot protein existence level 1. Involved in spindle disassembly, degradation of ubiquitinated proteins and protein export from the endoplasmic reticulum to the cytoplasm. Acts as a chaperone that collects ubiquitinated substrates. Has a role in the endoplasmic reticulum-associated degradation (ERAD) pathway. Component of the ribosome quality control complex (RQC), a ribosome-associated complex that mediates ubiquitination and extraction of incompletely synthesized nascent chains for proteasomal degradation. CDC48 may provide the mecha
  21199..21300   -  CDS            ydeC (fragment): YDEC_BACSU - Protein predicted: Swiss-Prot protein existence level 4. From Bacillus subtilis (strain 168).
  21368..21483   +  ncRNA          5S rRNA: Accession: RF00001 - 5S ribosomal RNA
  21487..21573   +  terminator     rrnB T1 terminator: Escherichia coli rrnB; transcription terminator T1 from the E. coli rrnB gene
  21665..21692   +  terminator     rrnB T2 terminator: transcription terminator T2 from the E. coli rrnB gene
  21711..21802   +  promoter       AmpR promoter: bla
  21803..21922   +  CDS            AmpR (fragment): β-lactamase; bla; confers resistance to ampicillin, carbenicillin, and related antibiotics
  21923..22217   +  CDS            bla(M) (fragment): β-lactamase lacking the signal sequence; bla(M); allows cytosolic expression of β-lactamase
  22260..22640   +  rep_origin     M13 ori (sequence partly withheld): M13 bacteriophage origin of replication; arrow indicates direction of (+) strand synthesis
  22826..23059   +  rep_origin     ori (fragment): high-copy-number ColE1/pMB1/pBR322/pUC origin of replication
  23271..23930   -  CDS            CmR: chloramphenicol acetyltransferase; cat; confers resistance to chloramphenicol
  23931..24033   -  promoter       cat promoter: promoter of the E. coli cat gene encoding chloramphenicol acetyltransferase
  24154..24297   +  mobile_element IS1 (fragment): prokaryotic transposable element IS1
  24416..24471   -  rep_origin     RSF ori (fragment): Plasmids containing the RSF 1030 origin of replication can be propagated in E. coli cells that contain additional plasmids with compatible origins.
  24559..25104   -  rep_origin     p15A ori: Plasmids containing the medium-copy-number p15A origin of replication can be propagated in E. coli cells that contain a second plasmid with the ColE1 origin.
>Addgene plasmid #232468 | MB 38t3 thsS(t3)R-bARGSer | addgene full sequence | sequence record 472143 | Addgene NGS Result
GAAGATCATCTTATTAATCAGATAAAATAGGGTTATTTCGATGAAAGGAGAGAGTACTAATGCCAATTGC
AATAGGAAATAAACGGTTACCCGTTACGTTGGATGAAAAGAGACAAAAAGAATTGCAGCAACTAAAGCAG
AAGTACGGCAAAAGTGAATCCAGGATTATGTGTATTGCGTTAGATTTATTGATTGCCCAAGAAAAAGCAG
GATTTGAGGTACCAGCACTCAAAAAGTGACGTCACTTTTTATCCTAAAAACTAAAAGTGATAGCACTTTT
AATTATAAGAAGTTAGAATATTAATCATTTGCTTAATTGTACAATATAATGTACAATTGTTTTATAGAAA
TAAATAAGGGGTGAAAGGAATGGAAGCAGTAGCTTATTCAAATTTCCGCCAAAATTTACGTAGTTATATG
AAACAAGTTAATGAGGATGCTGAAACACTTATTGTAACAAGTAAAGATGTAGAAGATACAGTTGTTGTAT
TATCAAAAAGAGATTATGATTCTATGCAAGAAACGTTGAGAACACTTTCTAATAATTACGTCATGGAAAA
AATTCGTCGAGGAGATGAACAATTCTCCAAAGGTGCATTTAAAACACATGACTTAATCGAGGTTGAATCT
GATGATTAAGGCTTGGTCTGATGATGCTTGGGATGATTATCTTTATTGGCATGAGCAAGGAAACAAAAGC
AATATAAAAAAGATTAACAAGTTAATAAAAGATATCGATCGTTCCCCCTTTGCTGGATTAGGAAAACCTG
AGCCATTAAAGCATGATTTATCTGGAAAATGGTCCAGAAGAATTACAGATGAACATAGACTGATATATAG
AGTTGAAAATGAAACGATATTTATTTATTCTGCAAAAGATCACTATTAACCAATCGGAAGTAAGGAAAGG
GTCAGAAACTTAAAAGTTTTTGATCCTTATTTTATTTACCCTAGTCATTTAAAAAGCTAATATAGCTTAG
TGTTGATTGTTATTAATGAATGTGTTTGTTACGCGTATTACGGATATAAGGTTAGTAAAATCATTTCTAA
AGTTGAGGAAAAGTAAATATAAATGGCTTAAATTTCAACAATTTGAAGTTGAATAGATATGTTATAATAC
TATTGTAGTGTGGGATGTTAGTTACTAAAGGATGACGCTTATATATATGACTGAATAGAATAAGCAATAG
GTTTAATAATCTATTTTAAATTTTTTGTACTAGTTTTAGTTAATTAGCGGTTGACAGCTAGCTCAGTCCT
AGGTATTGTGCTAGCCTAGTATCGATCTCCATAACTATCCTATAGATCATGTCCCGCCTGCTGCTGTGTA
TCTGTGTTCTGCTGTTCTCTTCTGTGGCGTGGTCTAAACCGCAGCAGTTTTATGTGGGCGTACTGGCTAA
CTGGGGTCATCAGCAAGCCGTTGAACGTTGGACCCCGATGATGGAGTATCTGAACGAACACGTGCCGGAC
GCGGAATTTCACGTCTACCCGGGCAACTTCAAAGCACTGAACCTGGCAATGGAACTGGGCCAGATTCAGT
TCATTATCACTAACCCGGGCCAATATCTGTACCTGAGCAATCAGTACCCGCTGTCTTGGCTGGCGACCAT
GCGTTCTAAGCGTCACGATGGTACCACTTCTGCGATCGGTTCCGCCATTATTGTCCGCGCGGACAGCGAC
TACCGCACCCTGTACGACCTGAAAGGTAAAGTGGTGGCTGCGTCCGACCCGCATGCTCTGGGTGGCTACC
AAGCGACCGTCGGTCTGATGCATTCCCTGGGCATGGATCCGGACACCTTCTTCGGTGAAACCAAGTTTCT
GGGCTTTCCACTGGATCCGCTGCTGTACCAAGTTCGTGATGGCAACGTTGACGCGGCCATTACCCCACTG
TGCACTCTGGAGGACATGGTTGCACGCGGCGTACTGAAATCTTCCGATTTTCGTGTGCTGAACCCTAGCC
GCCCGGATGGTGTAGAATGCCAGTGCTCTACCACCCTGTACCCGAACTGGTCTTTCGCTGCGACTGAGTC
TGTATCCACCGAACTGTCTAAAGAAATCACGCAGGCACTGCTGGAACTGCCATCCGACAGCCCGGCAGCT
ATCAAAGCGCAACTGACCGGCTGGACCAGCCCGATCTCCCAACTGGCGGTAATCAAACTGTTCCAAGAGC
TGCACGTAAAAACCCCGGACTCTAGCCGTTGGGAAGCCGTTAAGAAGTGGCTGGAAGAAAACCGTCACTG
GGGTATCCTGTCTGTTCTGGTGTTCATCATTGCAACGCTGTATCACCTGTGGATTGAATACCGCTTCCAC
CAAAAAAGCTCCTCTCTGATCGAATCTGAACGTCAGCTGAAACAGCATGCTGTTGCCCTGGAACGTCTGC
AATCTGCTAGCATCGTTGGTGAAATTGGTGCGGGTCTGGCCCACGAGATTAATCAGCCGATCGCTGCAAT
TACCTCTTATTCTGAAGGTGGCATCATGCGCCTGCAAGGTAAAGAACAGGCGGATACGGATAGCTGCATC
GAACTGCTGGAAAAAATCCACAAACAGAGCACTCGCGCAGGCGAAGTGGTGCACCGCATCCGTGGTCTGC
TGAAACGTCGTGAAGCGGTGATGGTAGATGTTAACATCCTGACCCTGGTGGAAGAATCCATCAGCCTGCT
GCGTCTGGAGCTGGCACGTCGCGAAATCCAGATCAACACTCAGATCAAAGGTGAACCGTTCTTCATTACT
GCCGACCGCGTTGGCCTGCTGCAAGTTCTGATTAACCTGATCAAAAACTCCCTGGACGCGATCGCTGAAT
CTGATAATGCCCGTTCTGGTAAAATCAACATCGAACTGGACTTTAAAGAGTACCAGGTAAACGTCTCCAT
CATCGATAACGGTCCGGGCCTGGCGATGGATTCTGACACTCTGATGGCTACGTTTTACACTACCAAAATG
GATGGCCTGGGCCTGGGTCTGGCAGTCTGCCGCGAAGTTATCAGCAACCACGACGGCCACATCCTGCTGT
CCAACCGTGACGACGGCGTTCTGGGCTGTGTGGCAACCCTGAATCTGAAAAAACGCGGTTCTGAAGTGCC
GATCGAAGTCTAATAATCTAGACCAGGCATCAAATAAAACGAAAGGCTCAGTCGAAAGACTGGGCCTTTC
GTTTTATCTGTTGTTTGTCGGTGAACGCTCTCTACTAGAGTCACACTGGCTCACCTTCGGGTGGGCCTTT
CTGCGTTTATAGGTACCCGGGGATCCTCTAGCGTCTAAGAAACCATTATTATCATGACATTAACCTATAA
AAATAGGCGTATCACGAGGCCCTTTCGTCTTCACCTCGAGTTTACGGCTAGCTCAGTCCTAGGTACTATG
CTAGCAGAAATATAAAGAACGATCTATTTATCCGCGTACATGCAGCAGCAAATCAACGGCCCGGTCTACC
TGGTGGATGATGATGAAGCCATTATCGACTCCATCGATTTTTTGATGGAGGGCTACGGTTACAAACTGAA
CTCGTTTAACTGCGGCGATCGCTTTTTGGCAGAAGTCGATCTCACCCAGGCAGGATGTGTAATTCTGGAT
GCGCGTATGCCAGGCTTAACTGGTCCTCAGGTGCAACAGCTGCTGAGCGACGCGAAAAGCCCGCTTGCGG
TCATCTTCCTGACCGGCCATGGCGATGTTCCGATGGCGGTTGATGCGTTCAAAAATGGCGCGTTCGATTT
CTTTCAAAAACCTGTGCCGGGTAGCTTGCTCAGTCAGTCAATTGCCAAAGGCTTGACTTATTCAATCGAT
CAACATCTGAAACGTACTAACCAAGCGTTAATCGACACGCTCTCGGAACGCGAAGCTCAAATTTTTCAAC
TGGTGATTGCAGGCAACACCAACAAACAGATGGCTAACGAGCTTTGCGTGGCTATTCGTACCATTGAGGT
TCACCGTAGCAAACTGATGACCAAACTGGGTGTTAACAACCTGGCTGAACTGGTTAAACTGGCGCCGCTG
CTGGCACATAAATCCGAATAATAATCTAGACCAGGCATCAAATAAAACGAAAGGCTCAGTCGAAAGACTG
GGCCTTTCGTTTTATCTGTTGTTTGTCGGTGAACGCTCTCTACTAGAGTCACACTGGCTCACCTTCGGGT
GGGCCTTTCTGCGTTTATAGTAAATCACTGCATAATTCGTGTCGCTCAAGGCGCACTCCCGTTCTGGATA
ATGTTTTTTGCGCCGACATCATAACGGTTCTGGCAAATATTCTGAAATGAGCTGGTTAGCTAGTCATTCA
AGCATTATTATGCTGTTTTTTGAAGTGAATGTGCGGCCATCTAGCCGCACATTTTGCATCTAAAACATGC
AGTCATCAGCAAAATAATAAACTTTTCCCCAATATGTGGTTTACCACAATTTACAGGAATTCACTCCTGT
GGTGGTGCAAATTTGAACTGTGAATTGCTTCACAAACGCCGCTATCGCAATGTCAGTATGTGGTTTACCA
CAATATCTAATATCACTCTGCTCAATAACAATGATGAAAACCTTAGGAAGAAGTTAATTGTGTTAAACAG
TTAACTAGGGGCTTTATCTAACGCTCTCCTAAGGACAACTGTCATTGGGAGATTTAACTTCATTGTGGTG
GATTTATTAACATTAATAGAGCGCTGATGCCTATAGGTTGGCGCATGAGTTGCATTCTACATGGGCGTGC
AGTAACAAGTCTGTACGTAGAACCTAATTACATATGTAATTTATTAACATTTTCTAGGAGACGCCATCAT
GGCTAAAGTACAAAAATCAACAGACTCTTCCAGCTTGGCTGAAGTAGTAGACCGTATTCTGGACAAAGGC
ATTGTGATTGACGCTTGGGTCAAAGTCTCATTGGTTGGTATTGAACTGTTATCCATCGAAGCACGTGTTG
TTATTGCTTCTGTTGAAACTTATTTGAAATACGCAGAAGCGATTGGCCTTACAGCCAGTGCAGCGACTCC
AGCGTAATTAAGTAAGCAGAATAAAAGTGCCCAAGTGGCTGAGTCATTCAGCTGCTTGAGTACTTTTCAA
CGCTTCAAGAGTGCTCTATCACATAAGGAGAATCCTATGGGATGCTTAACAGACGGTATGGCGCAGCTGC
GTAAGAATATTGATGACAGTCATGAATCTCGCATAGCACAGCAAAATGCGCGGGTTTCCAGTGTGAGTGC
GCAGATTGCCGGTTTTTCTACAACTCGGGCTAGAAACGCGGCTCAAGACGCACGCGCACGCGCGACATTC
GTTGCCGATAATGTCAGAGGCGTTAATCGGATGTTGAGTGACTTCTGTCATACCCGCGAGGTAATGAGTC
GTCAACAGAGTGAAGAACGTGCCACCTTCGTGACGGATATGTCGAAGAAAACGCTAGCTTTATTAGACGG
TTTTAATGCTGAGCGTAAAAGTATGGCTGAACGCTGTGCTAAAGAACGAGCTGATTTCATTGCCAACGTG
GCAAACGATGTCGCTGCTTTTCTTAGTGCTTCTGAGAAGGACAGAATGGCTGCCCATGCTGTATTTTTCG
GCATGACCCTGGCTAAAAAAAAAACGAGCCTCGCAGTCTAGCCACTCGTCCTCTTGATAATACTCTGGCG
GTAAGTAGTGAAGATGAAAAAAGGTAAGTAGCGGTATTAGCCTCTGTCGTCCATGGAGGGTGAGGTGGAT
GAACAGTCTGCTCACAAACACGGAGTGACATTATTGGGCATACAGTTTCGATTAATCGCTAAGTTAAATC
GAAATATAAGAATCCGCTAAAATCGACCGATTCTAGCGGCTAAGACGATCACTGATTTGGCCATTTCGTA
GAACTGGTGTTGGCTAGGGCGTACACGGTTTGGCACAGGAGTATTTCCATGATTAAGCAAAATACCGTTT
CGCAGTATACCGTAGACGATGATCTTGTCGTTCCGGAAGCGAGTGAACATTTTGTAGCGACTTCTTATGT
GAACGACATTATAGAACGCGCATTGGTTTATTTACGCGCTGGCTATCCCGTGCATTTTGCCGGCCCATCT
GGGATAGGGAAAACAACCCTGGCATTTCATCTCGCAGCACTATGGGGTCGTCCCGTTACCATGTTGCAAG
GTAACGAAGAATTTGTGAGCTCCGATTTGACGGGGAAAGACATCGGCTATCGTAAAAGCAGCCTGGTGGA
TAACTACATTCATTCAGTGCTTAAAACTGAAGAACAGATGAACCGCATGTGGGTGGATAACCGTTTGACC
ACCGCGTGTCGTAACGGCGACATGCTGATCTATGATGAGTTCAATCGTTCCAAAGCAGAAACCAATAATG
TGCTGTTATCCGTATTATCCGAAGGGATTTTAAACCTTCCTGGTTTACGTGGTGTAGGGGAAGGGTATCT
CGATGTACACCCAGAATTTCGCGCTATTTTTACCTCCAATCCAGAAGAGTATGCCGGTACGCATAAGACC
CAGGACGCTCTGATGGATCGTATGATTACTATCAACATTGGTCTTGTCGATCGGGATACTGAACTACAGA
TACTGCATGCGCGCTCTGAATTGGAATTAAAAGAAGCGGCATATATCGTTGATATAATCAGAGAGTTGCG
TGGTAACGAACACGAAACCAAACATGGGTTACGTGCAGGAATTGCCATCGCCCACATCCTACACCAGCAA
GGAATAAAACCACGTTATGGTGACAAATTATTCCATGCTATCTGCTACGACGTCTTGAGTATGGACGCTG
CCAAAATACAACACGCTGGACGTTCTATATACCGTGAAATGGTCGATGGCGTTATTCGTAAAATCTGTCC
ACCAATAGGTTCAGACACGGTTAAAGCATCCACACAAAAAATAAAAGCAGTGGAGTAATTATCATGGCTA
TAAGTACTCGTCCTCTCAGAACACTGTCAGACATAAAAACTCATTCAGGTCGAGTGAGTGGTGAGCATCA
AACCTATCGTGATTATTTTCAGATAGGTGCGCTGGAATTAGAGCGTTGGCGGCGAACACGAGAACGTGAG
GCTGCCTCATCGCGTATTGCCAGTATTGATGAGCGTATCGCGGATATTGATAAAGAAAAAGCAGCGCTGC
TTGCAGACGCGACAGCGGCGAGTGCTGTGGCTGAAAATAATGATAAATCAGAAGCGGCCGAGAAGAAGAA
AAAGTCTTCTGGTTTGCGAATCAAGTATTGAGGTTGTCATTATGAACAAAATTCGCACCCTCGCTCATAT
CCGTACACCGCGTATGGTGAAGAGCTTTCGCACATGCGTCAACATGACGGGGAAGTCACAAATTCTCGCT
GATTTTGGACGTATTTATTTAGAAGAATATCGACGATTGAACCGTGTGCAATGCGCCAAAAGTAAACGTA
TTTCATTGAGGAGTGCATGATGAGTATTGATAAATCCAGAAATCATCGTGCCAAGGTGCTTTATGCGCTC
TGTGTTTCCGATGACTCAACGCCTAACTATAAAATACGCGGATTGGAAGCAGCACCGGTTTATTCTATTG
ATCAAGATGGCTTAAGAGCTGTGGTCAGCGATACGCTCAGTACCCGGTTACGTCCAGAAAGACGTAATAT
CACGGCGCATCAGGCTGTATTACATAAGTTGACTGAAGAAGGTACCGTATTGCCGATGCGCTTTGGGGTT
ATTGCCCGTAATGCTGAAGCAGTAAAGAATTTGCTGGTCGCTAATCAGGATACGATCAGAGAACATTTTG
AACGCTTGGATGGCTGTGTGGAAATGGGGCTACGTGTTTCCTGGGATGTTACTAATATTTATGAATATTT
TGTTGCTACATATCCAGTCTTAAGTGAAACGCGCGATGAAATCTGGAATGGAAATTCCAATGCCAATAAT
CACCGTGAAGAGAAGATTCGGCTGGGTAATTTGTACGAGTCATTGCGTAGTGGAGACAGAAAAGAATCGA
CGGAAAAAGTAAAAGAAGTTCTGTTGGATTATTGCGAAGAGATTATTGAAAACCCGGTTAAAAAAGAAAA
AGACGTAATGAATCTAGCCTGTTTGGTAGCAAGAGAACGGATGGATGAATTTGCCAAAGGCGTTTTTGAG
GCATCAAAGTTATTCGATAACGTTTATCTGTTCGATTATACCGGCCCATGGGCACCGCATAATTTCGTTA
CTCTGGATTTACATGCTCCTACAGCGAAGAAGAAAACGTTGACCCGCGCTGGTACTCTCTCTGACTGAGG
CTAAGCCATGCTGCTGATCGATGACATCCTGTTTTCTCCTGTCAAAGGCGTCATGTGGATTTTTCGGCAA
ATTCACGAACTGGCGGAAGATGAATTGGCTGGTGAGGCGGATCGTATTCGTGAAAGTTTGACTGATCTTT
ATATGTTACTGGAGACTGGCCAGATTACCGAAGATGAATTTGAACAACAGGAAGCTGTACTGCTGGATAG
ATTAGACGCACTGGATGAAGAAGATGACATGCTAGGCGACGAGCCTGGGGATGACGAAGACGACGAATAC
GAAGAGGACGACGACGAAGAGGACGACGACGAAGAGGATGACGACGACGAGGATGACGACGACGAGGATG
ACGACGACGAAGAGGATGACGACGACGACGAGGATGACGACGACGAGGATGAGCCAGAGGGTACGACGAA
ATGAAACCTGCTATTTATCCCAAGTTCTTACTGGAGTCGCCGCTGAAACTGGTTTTCTTCGGCGGTAAGG
GAGGAGTAGGTAAAAGTACCTGTGCGACGTCGACGGCGTTAAGGCTGGCGCAGGAACAGCCGCAGCACCA
TTTTTTGCTGGTTTCTACCGATCCAGCACATTCCCTGCAAAATATTCTCTCCGATCTGGTATTGCCAAAA
AATCTGGACGTACGTGAATTAAATGCCGCAGCCTCCTTGCATGAATTTAAATCGCAGCATGAAGGTGTTC
TGAAAGAGATAGCGTATCGCGGCACTGTTCTCGATCAAAACGACGTACAAGGATTGATGGATACCGCGCT
TCCCGGCATGGATGAATTGGCCGCTTATCTTGAAATAGCTGAATGGATTCAAAAAGATACTTACTATCGT
ATTATTATTGATACTGCTCCTACAGGTCATACATTGCGGCTTTTGGAAATGCCGGATTTGATTTATCGGT
GGTTGACCGCTCTGGATACCCTGCTTGCCAAACAGCGTTATATCCGGAAACGTTTTGCCGGTGATAATCG
ATTGGATCATCTGGATCATTTTCTGCTGGACATGAATGATTCACTTAAAGCTATGCACGAGCTGGTGACG
GATTCCACGCGTTGTTGTTTTGTGTTAGTGATGCTGGCGGAAGCGATGAGTGTGGAAGAAAGCATTGATC
TTGCTGGCGCGTTGAATCAGCAACGGGTGTTTCTGTCCGATTTAGTGGTCAATCGACTATTTCCTGAAAA
TGACTGTCCAACCTGTTGTGTTGAGCGTAACAGACAAATGCTTGCGCTCCAGAACGGATACCAACGTTTG
CCTGGGCACGTATTCTGGACGTTGCCTTTGCTTGCCATCGAACCGCGTGGTGCGTTGCTTCACGAATTTT
GGTCCGGGGTCCGTTTACTTGATGAAAACGAAGTCATGGCTACGACGTGTCATCATCAACTGCCTTTACG
TGTAGAGAGTTCCATTTCGCTGCCTGCCAGCACATTCCGACTGCTGATTTTTGCAGGTAAAGGTGGGGTA
GGTAAAACGACGCTGGCCTGTGCTACGGCATTGCGTCTGAACAGTGAATATCCAGAATTGCGTATTCTGT
TGTTCTCAGCCGATCCTGCTCACTCGCTGAGTGATTGTCTGGGTGTAACCCTACAGCAGCAGCCTATATC
GGTGTTGGTTAACATTGATGCCCAGGAAATTAATGCACAAGCTGATTTTGACAAAATCCGGCAGGGATAT
CGTGCGGAATTAGAAGCTTTCTTGCTGGATACGTTACCCAATCTGGATATTACTTTTGATCGTGAAGTGT
TGGAGCATTTGCTCGATCTCGCGCCCCCCGGATTAGATGAAATCATGGCATTGACTGCGATCATGGATCA
TCTAGACAGCGGTCGTTATGACATGGTCATCGTGGATGGCGCACCTAGCGGACATTTGCTACGTTTATTA
GAGTTGCCTGAATTGATTCGGGATTGGCTAAAACAGTTTTTCTCGTTATTGCTGAAATATCGCAAAGTCA
TGCGTTTCCCGCATTTATCGGAACGTTTGGTACAGCTTTCACGCGAATTAAAAAATCTACGCGCTCTACT
GCAGGATACCAAACAAACGGGGTTGTATGCAGTTACTGTTCCGACGCATTTGGCACTTGAGAAGACCTAT
GAAATGACATGCGCATTGCAGCGATTAGGCTTAACGGCAAACGCGTTGTTTATCAACCAGATTACACCTC
CCAGCGATTGCACACTGTGCCAGGCAATCACGAGTCGAGAGTCGTTGGAGCTGAAGTGCGCAGATGAGAT
GTTCCACAGCCAACCACACGCGCAGATTTTCCGGCAAACAGAACCTACGGGATTGAGCAAGCTAAAGACA
TTGGGTTCGGCATTGTTTTTATAAACTGTGAGCGTACACATTATGCCAGTGAACAAACAGTATCAGGATG
AACAGCAACAGGTCTCTCTGTGTGAGGCCTTGGACCGCGTTCTGAACAAAGGTGTGGTGATTGTCGCTGA
TATCACCATTTCAGTCGCTAATATTGATTTGATTTATTTAAGCCTACAGGCTTTGGTTTCTTCTGTAGAA
GCGAAAAACCGTTTACCCGGTAGGGAGTAACACTATGACAACCAATCAGTTATCGCACCATAGTCCTGTG
TTCGGCCCGACATCGCCAGCAATACAACGGCCAATTACTGAAGCTAATCGACATAAAATAGACATCGATG
GAGAACGCGTCCGTGATGGTTTGGCGCAACTCGTCCTGACCCTGGTCAAACTGCTGCACGAACTACTGGA
GCGTCAAGCCATAAGGCGGATGGATTCGGGTTCGCTTAGTGATGAAGAAGTCGAGCGTTTGGGTTTGGCG
CTAATGCGCCAAGCCGAGGAGTTGACACATTTGTGCGACGTTTTTGGCTTCAAGGATGATGATTTGAACT
TGGATTTAGGCCCGCTAGGCCGATTGCTGTAAGGAAATTGTATGATGAACAACAACATACGATTATTTTT
TAGTTCCCATATAAATGTTATCAGTCTGTTTTCGGCAGAGGGTGTGTACCATGGTTAATACTACCAATGA
CATAAATGCGGCTACGCGTGGTCTTCTACTGCGTATGGGTAATGCATGGTTTGAACAAGATGAACTGCGA
CAAGCAGTGGATATCTATCTGAAAATAATCGAGCAATATCCTGACAGCAAGGAGAGTAAAACCGCGCAAA
CGGCGCTGTTGACCATTTCACAACGTTATGAACGAGATGGTTTGTTCCGGCTGTCACTTGATATCCTTGA
ACGCGTTGGGGAAATAACACCGACATCCATATAAGTTTCAGGATATTAACGTGGCCTATTTATCAGGTTT
GAATCCTATATTAAGTCGCAAGCGATATCGCCAGCAGTGTTTTCTACGCAGTGAGATCCATGTTCAGGAT
ACCCTGGATCCAAGAATTAAGAGCATCAGTACGGTATAGATCATCTTTCAAGTTGCAGGTGCGTTGTCTG
CCCACGCTAACCCCAGTCACTTACTGGAGTAAGCCTTGGGGATTTACTCGATTGTCGCCTTCCTGTGTGT
TGAAATTTATTGGGTATATATGCTTTTGATTTTAGAGAGAAGGGGATGAGGATTTGAGGTCTTTAGGTTG
TTTACCCTATAAGGATTTGCACCATGAGCGGCAACAAAAAACTAACCCATTCAACCGATTCGACCACCGT
AGCGGATTTGTTAGAGCGATTACTGGACAAAGGGGTTGTCATCAGCGGTGACATTCGCATCAGACTGGTT
GAAGTCGAATTGCTGACACTGGAAATTCGCCTGCTTATCTGTTCCGTAGATAAAGCGGTAGAAATGGGGC
TGGATTGGTGGAGTGGCAATCCGGCGTTTGATTCCAGAGCCAGAGTGTCATCATCAGCGCCTGCTCCAGA
GTTGGAAGAACGTCTGCAGCGGCTAGAGGCTCGTTTGGAAGCGGCACCGTCCGTCATAGAAGAAACTCAT
TTATAAGGATTATCTTTTTTATGCGAGCGCTGATTCATTTTCCCATTATTCATAGCCCTAAAGATTTAGG
GACATTGAGCGAAGCGGCAAGTCATTTGCGAACCGAAACTCAAACGCGTGCGTATCTTGCTGCCGTCGAG
GGGTTCTGGACAATGATTACCACTACGATTGAGGGTTTAGATCTGGACTATACACATCTGAAACTTTATC
AGGATGGTCTGCCGGTTTGTGGAAAAGAAAATGAAATAGTGACCGATGTTGCTAACGCTGGTAGCCAGAA
TTACAAGCTCTTGCTTACGTTGCAACATAAAGGCGCAATTCTGATGGGAACAGAGTCCCCTGAACTATTG
TTGCAAGAGCGCGATCTGATGACGCAGTTGTTACAATCTACGGAGCAAACCGAAGCGTCCTTGGAAACAG
CAAAAACATTATTGAACCGGCGGGATGATTATATTGCCCAGCGCATTGATGAAACGCTGCAAGATGGCGA
GATGGCGATACTTTTCCTGGGGCTTATGCACAATATTGAAGCGAAGCTGCCCGCAGATATTGTTTTTATT
CAACCGTTAGGTAAACCCCCAGGAGGGGAAAGTATTTAGTGACTACATTCCTTGTTCTGCATTATCGTTG
GCATTAGAAGTGGATTTATTCACCGAGAATATTAGAGGTAGTATAAATATAATTTATATGTCATTTTAAT
AGACTACATAATAATGGGACTTTGTTGCTTTTTTTATATTTTTATGCGTTTTTTTGACTGATGAAAAACG
TAATAATAACCAACTATGTTTGTTTGTAAAAGTATCGGCATAGCAGCAATATAGTGCGTATACGGTGATA
AATAAATATTATGGAACCCGTGGTCGGAATTTCCATCACGGGATGATTTTGTTAATACTACCCTTCCTGT
TTGTCTGTTTCAGCCTTCATTTTTGTGTAAAGAAATCGAAATCAATATTCATTATTTTGTTAGATAATAT
ATGGTGCTTCTAGTGGAATTGATGCCAGATGTGACATAGGCAAACGTTTTTTGGCGGTGGTTTATTAGCT
ATTTATGTGATGTATGTCTCTTAGTTATTACCAGTTTTATCGATAGCCCTATGATCTTTTGATACTAAAA
ATGTGACCTAATCGGCTAAAAAGGGAGTGTCGCCCTTGATATGGCTGATAGCCATCAGTAGACAGATGAT
GGGATGATGTTTATCATGTCCAGAATAAAGTCTCTCGCTTATTTGACCGGGTAGTTAAAATATTCGTTAA
TAAATAGAAATACTTGCCTAAATTATTGTCACAAAATCGAAAAGAAAATTGTGTTATCTTAAATTTGTAC
TATAAGTATTAAGGATGCTATTCATTAAAATTAGGCACCGTCTAGGCGATGATTAGGCGGTTGTGTTAAA
AAAATAACTAGAGTGTTAATAATTCTTTTTTTGCGTCAAATATATACGTGATAGAAGGGAGATTTATCCT
CTTCTTCCCCGTATCTTTTAACTATTATTAAAAATGAAATAACCAATTGGATGTAGTCGATGAAAAGTAT
TGATCCTGGCTATGTTTTAATAATTGATGACGACAAAGATATTTGTGACCTGCTATCACACTTGCTGGAA
AAGGCTGGTTGTGAAACTCAGCAAGGTTACGATGGCGACATGGCAATAAAGTTGTTGTCTCAGCGTGAAC
CGGATGTACTGTTACTTGATAGTATTCTCCCTAAACACAGTGGCATGGAGGTGTTAGCCAATGCCCATGC
TCTGTATCCGCAACTCCCCGTTATCATTATTACTGGCAATGTCGGCATTCTTAGCGCGGTTGGTGCTATC
AAAGCTGGTGCATGGGATTACATTCCCAAGCCGTTTGATAACAAACGAGTATTAGATCTGGTGAATCGTG
CAATGCAAATGCGTTGGGGTAACTACGATTCAAACTGCAAAGCCAGCAAGGATACTAAAACGCGTATCGC
TGCCATGATGGGGAATAGCCGCGAGATTCAGTCGGTGATCAGAGATGTCGTTAACGTGGCTCATACGGAT
TTTTCTGTCGTTATTCAGGGTGAAACGGGAACTGGCAAAGAATTGGTTGCGAAAAACATCCATTTAGCCA
GTCAGCATGCCACAGGGGTTTTTGTTCCCATTGATTGTGGCTCCATACCCGACTCGTTGATCGAAAATGA
ACTATTTGGTCATGAAAAAGGCTCGTACACCGGGGCTGATCAGGTTCATGCGGGTAAGTTTGAAGCGGCT
GACGGCGGTACGTTATTCCTGGATGAAATCGCCAACATGTCTTTATCCGCACAGGCCAAGCTACTGCGTG
TGCTACAAGAGCACGTTGTCTATCGTATTGGCGCGACTAAACCCATTCCTGTCAATGTGCGAGTCCTGGC
TGCCAGCAATGATGATCTACTGGACGCGGTAGTTAAAGGGAAATTTCGCGAGGATCTCTATTATCGATTG
AATGAGTATGTCATTCGGATTCCGCCGTTACGCAATCGGCACGAGGATATTCTGTTTTTGTCCAATCGGT
TTATCGCCGAAACCAGCGTCGAATTGAACAAAACACCGCCTGATTTGTCCGTTGCGGCTAAAGAAACACT
GTTACGTTATCCATGGCCGGGTAACGTGCGAGAGTTACGCGCTGTCATCCGCCGTGCTGTTTTGGTATCC
GACAAAAGAGTAGGGGTTGATGATTTAGGCCTGGTCATCAAAGAAGATCACTTTCCGCAATCAACGAAAA
ATCCGTATCTGAGAACGATACAGAATTTCTGTCTGGAAGGTTCGTCTCTTAAAGAGATCACTCAACTCAA
TATTGATCAAATAGAGCGAATTATCATTCAAGACACATTAGAGAAAACAGGCAATAACAAGGCAGAAGCA
GCGCGGCGTTTGAATATTGACTATAAAACGCTGCACTCTAAACTCAAAAAGATCAATGCAGCCGAGGTAA
ACAATCATGAGTAGTAAAAAAAAAATGATGTGACAGGGAATGTTGAAGGAATTTTGCGCGGTTTGGGCGA
TCTGGTGGAAAAATTGGTTGAAACCGGCGAACAGATAAAGCGTAGCGGTGCGTTCGATATTGACACGAAC
GACGGTAAGAATGCCAAAGCCGTGTATGGTTTCTCCATCAAGATGGGTTTGGATGGAAACCAGGAAAATC
GGGTAGAACCTTTTGGCAACATACGCCGGGATGAGCAAACCGGGGAAGCTACAGTGCAGGAAGTGTCTGA
ACCGTTGGTTGATGTTATCGAAGAAAGTGATCATGTGCTGGTACTGGCAGAAATGCCGGGGGTCGCTGAT
GAAGATGTGCAAGTCGAATTGAATGGCGACATTCTGACGTTACACTCGGAAAGAGGCAGTAAAAAATATC
ATAAAGAAATCGTGTTGCCGTGCTCATTCGATGACAAGGCGATGGAACGGTCTTGCCGTAATGGCATTTT
GGAAGTCAAATTAGGAAAATGAGGCAGTCATGTCTGAAGAACTCAAGCTCAAGGTCGCCGAGGCTCTGCC
AAAGGATGCTGGGCGCGGTTATGCTCGCTTAGATCCGGCCGATATGGCCAGGTTAAATCTGGCTGTCGGT
GACATAGTGCAGTTAACCAGTAAAAAAGGCACCGGGATTGCTAAATTGATGCCGACTTATCCCGATATGC
GGAATAAAGGCATCGTACAACTGGATGGTTTGACGCGGCGTAATACCAGCCTGAGTTTAGATGAAAAAGT
GCAGATTGAACCCGCTTCCTGCAAACACGCCACACAGATCGTCCTCATTCCCACCACGATTACGCCCAAC
CAACGTGACCTGTATTATATCGGTAGCCTGCTCGATGGGTTGCCCGTACAGAAAGGCGATCTGCTGCGCG
CGCACCTGTTTGGCAGTCGTTCTGCTGATTTTAAAGTCGAAAGCACCATACCTGATGGTGCGGTACTGAT
TGATCCGACCACGACACTGGTGATTGGCAAATCAAATGCTGTCGGGAATTCGAGTCATAGCACACAACGT
TTGTCGTATGAGGATGTTGGCGGCCTTAAAAACCAGGTGCGGCGTATTCGAGAAATGATCGAATTACCAT
TACGCTATCCTGAGGTCTTTGAACGTTTAGGTATAGATGCCCCCAAAGGTGTACTGCTCTCTGGTCCCCC
GGGATGTGGTAAAACCCTCATCGCCCGCATTATTGCGCAAGAAACCGATGCGCAATTTTTTACCATCAGC
GGCCCGGAAATTGTGCATAAGTTTTATGGTGAAAGTGAAGCCCACTTACGCAAAATTTTTGAGGAAGCCG
GACGCAAAGGGCCAAGTATCATTTTTCTGGATGAAATTGACTCTATTGCACCACACCGCGACAAGGTCGT
CGGTGATGTAGAAAAACGTATCGTTGCGCAACTGCTCGCATTAATGGATGGTCTCAAGAATCGAGGCAAA
GTCATTGTCATTGCCGCGACCAATCTACCTAATGCGATTGATCCCGCGTTGCGCCGTCCGGGACGCTTTG
ACCGTGAAATCAGCATTCCTATTCCAGACCGTGAAGGTCGCCGCGAGATTATCGAAATTCATAGCACGGG
AATGCCGCTGAATGCTGATGTCGATCTGAACGTGCTTGCCGATATCACTCACGGTTTTGTCGGTGCCGAT
CTGGAAGCGTTATGCCGTGAAGCCGCGATGAGTGCGTTACGCCGTTTACTGCCTGAGATCGATTTCAGTT
CGGCGGAGCTACCTTATGATCGTCTGGCCGAATTAACGGTGATGATGGATGATTTTCGTGCCGCCTTGTG
TGAAGTATCACCGTCAGCGATTCGTGAGCTGTTCGTCGATATTCCCGATGTGCGTTGGGAAGATGTCGGC
GGTTTGGATGACGTACGCCGTCGATTGATCGAATCCGTCGAGTGGCCTATCAAGTACCCTGAGCTCTATG
AACAAGCGGGTGTTAAGCCGCCTAAAGGTCTGCTGTTAGCTGGGCCTCCCGGCGTTGGGAAAACGCTGAT
CGCCAAAGCCGTTGCTAATGAAAGTGGCGTTAATGTCATTTCAGTTAAAGGTCCGGCGCTGATGTCGCGT
TATGTCGGTGATTCGGAAAAAGGTGTCCGAGAGCTGTTTCTCAAAGCTCGTCAGGCTGCGCCCTGCATTA
TTTTCCTTGATGAAGTCGATTCTGTGATTCCTGCCCGTAACGAGGGCGCTATCGACTCACATGTCGCAGA
ACGGGTGTTGAGCCAATTCTTATCTGAAATGGATGGGCTGGAAGAACTCAAAGGTGTTTTCGTTATGGGG
GCGACCAATCGTGCGGACTTGATCGATCCCGCGATGCTGCGACCAGGACGTTTTGATGAAATAATCGAAT
TGGGCCTGCCCGACGAGGACGCCCGTCGGCAGATTCTGGCGGTGCATTTACGTAATAAACCGCTGGGTGA
CAATATTCATGCTGACGATTTGGCAGAACGTTGTGATGGTGCCAGCGGTGCAGAATTGGCCGCGGTGTGT
AATCGTGCCGCATTAGCGGCATTGCGTCGTGCAATCCAGCAGTCTGAAGAGGCTGTTCTGAGCCCGTCAA
CGGTAGGAGAAACCCCTGTGGCGCTGACGGTACGCATTGAACAGCATGATTTTGCTGAAGTGATTGCCGA
AATGTTTGGCGATGATGCATGACGATGAACACAGAAGCACAGACTGAGCAGGCCATTTATCTGTATGGCC
TGACGTTGCCCGATTTAGCCGCACCGCCAATTTTGGGCGTTGATAATCAGCATCCGATTAATACACATCA
ATGTGCCGGATTGAATGCGGTGATTAGCCCAGTGGCACTCTCCGATTTCACGGGTGAAAAGGGTGAAGAC
AATGTACAGAATGTCACTTGGCTAACGCCGCGTATTTGTCGGCATGCGCAGATTATTGACAGCCTGATGG
CCCAAGGTCCGGTCTATCCTTTGCCCTTCGGCACGCTGTTTTCCAGTCAGAACGCGTTGGAACAGGAAAT
GAAAAGCCGCGCTACTGACGTATTTGTGTCGCTACGTCGCATAACCGGCTGTCAGGAATGGGCACTGGAA
GCGACACTGGATCGTAAACAGGCCGTTGACGTTTTATTCACCGAAGGTCTGGACTCCGGTCGCTTTTGCC
TACCCGAAGCCATAGGCCGCCGCCATTTGGAAGAGCAGAAATTACGCCGCAGGTTAACCACTGAGTTGAG
TGACTGGTTGGCACATGCTTTGACTGCCATGCAGAACGAATTACATCCTTTGGTACGTGATTTCCGTTCA
CGTCGGTTGTTGGACGATAAAATTTTGCATTGGGCGTATTTACTCCCGGTGGAGGACGTTGCCGCGTTTC
AACAGCAGGTTGCTGACATTGTTGAACGCTATGAAGCTTACGGTTTTAGTTTTCGCGTGACAGGCCCGTG
GGCAGCCTACAGTTTTTGCCAACCTGACGAATCATGAGCTTACTACTGTACGGCATTGTTGCCGAGGATA
CTCAACTGGCGCTTGAACCAGACGGTTCGCCGCACGCCGGTGAAGAGCCGATGCAGCTTGTTAAAGCGGC
AACGTTGGCGGCGCTGGTCAAGCCTTGTGAAGCAGACGTCAGTCGCGAGCCCGCGGCAGCGTTTGCTTTT
GGCCAACAGATAATGCATGTTCATCAACAGACCACGATTATTCCGATTCGTTATGGTTGTGTGTTGGCAG
ATGAAGATGCGGTAACACAGCATTTACTCAACCATGAGGCACATTATCAAACGCAATTGGTTGAGCTGGA
AAATTGTGACGAAATGGGTATTCGGTTATCCCTGGCGTCGGCTGAGGATAATGCCGTTACTACGCCGCAA
GCGAGTGGTCTGGACTATTTGCGGAGTCGAAAACTCGCTTATGCCGTACCTGAACACGCTGAACGGCAGG
CTGCACTACTGAATAATGCGTTTACGGGGTTGTATCGCCGACACTGCGCGGAAATCAGTATGTTTAATGG
TCAGCGGACTTACCTGTTGAGCTATCTGGTGCCACGAACCGGGTTACAGGCGTTTCGCGACCAATTTAAT
ACTCTGGCCAACAACATGACGGATATAGGGGTTATCAGTGGGCCTTGGCCTCCCTATAACTTCGCCAGCT
AATTTGTTAACGACAGGCTACCATGTCAGATAATCCTTTTGAACAGCAGTCAGAAAACCACTTTGAACTT
CTTTACAACATGCTATTGGATGCAATTCCTTCTTCCGTGTTAATGGTGGATGAGAAACTGCATGTGGTTT
CAGTCAATCAGAATTTTTTAATCAAGGGTCATCGCGGCAACCCGGATACAATTGGTCGCCCGTTATCGGA
CGTCTTTCCGAGCGTCATTTTGGAAAATACGGGTCTTGAAGCACATATCCGGGATGTATTCCGTAGCGGA
TTACCCGTTAATGGTCAGAAAATGACCTACCGTGCGCCAGGCGTACCGATTCGGATTTATTACTATTCTA
TTCTACCCATCCCCATTAACCAGATTATGCTGTTCATGGAGGATGTCACCGAGCAGGTTCGCCTGTCTGA
AGAAGTCCATCGAGTAGAACGGCACCTCGCTTCAGTTGTAGAAAACGCCAGCGACATTGTTCTTTCGACC
GATATTGAAGGATGCATATTGACGTGGAATTCAGCGGCGGAAAAGCTGTCAGGTTTACCCACGCATGAAG
TCTATGGGCGATACTTTTTTGAGTTCTGCGATACCAACCAAAAGGAGGCGGTGCGTCTGATTTTCATGCG
TATGAAGAACAGCAATGAATCACATACGACTGAATTTCATTTATTAACGCCTAACAATGGTGGCAGCATA
TTGATTTCCTGGGTATTTTCACCAATGAAGGATGACTATGGGCAAACGGTGGGCACCGTAGTTGTCGGTC
GTGATTTGGCTGAACGTCGGAAATTGGAACTGCAATTACGTCAATCACAGAAGTTGACCGCGTTGGGCGT
CATGGCGGGCGGTATCGCTCATGAAATTCGTAATCCTCTTGCTGTTTGTTCTTCAGCGGCGCAATTTTTG
CTGGAAGACGAGATTACGGCTGAATTTCATAAAGAGTGTTCAAGAAAAATACAGACTAACATTCAAAAAG
CCTCGGCCATCATTGAGAATTTACTCCGTTTTGCCCGTTCTTCCCTCGATACCGAAATGGTAGAGGTCAA
TCTGATCACGGTGCTGAAAGAAACTATCGACCTGATCGCCAACCAGGCCAAAGTGCAGAAAATTCAGATC
CTGTTGCCGTTGCAAAAAGGAAATATATTGGTGTCAGGTGTGTCGGGCTTACTGCAACAGGTGTTCATGA
ATATTTTTCTTAATGCCATTAATGCGATGCCGGAAGGCGGTGTGTTAAGTATTGCGGTAGAGACCTTTGA
AGACCGGGTTATTGTGCGTATTTCTGATACTGGCGTAGGCATTCCCGCCGGCGAGTTGGATAAAATTTTC
GATCCGTTCCACACGTCTTCACCCGTAGGCCAAGGTACTGGTTTGGGTTTGTCCATTTGTTACAGCATTA
TCCAACAGCACCTTGGTTCCATACAGGCAGAGAGTTGTCTGGGTGAAGGTTCCACTATTATTGTTACCTT
ACCTATACTCTAAAATGATGAACGCACCCATTCTGATAGTTGATGATGAACCTGACATGTGTTGGGCCAT
TTCCCATATTATTCAATCACAAGGCATGAGTGTCATTACCGCTTACAGTGGGGAAGATGCTTGCGTTAAG
CTGATGACCGGCAATTTTTCCTTTGTGTTTTTAGATGCCAAGTTACCGGATATGGACGGTCTGGAAGTGG
CGCGTCGAGCCAGTACCTTGCTAGAGCGAAGACCGCGTGTAGTGCTGGTTTCCGGTTATCACTATTACGA
TGATCCGGTTATTCGCCATGCTATCGTTGAAGGCATTATCTGCGGTTTTCTGGCGAAGCCTTTTACCAAT
AAAGAGCTGCTGAAAACATTACAGACACTATCACAGCCGAGCGAGTAGTTGCGTCGCTAGCTTAATCAAC
GCTCTGCTTCTTCGGGGGGAATTACTGACACGCTGCACCTTAAAACGGGCATTATGACGATAGTGCTCGT
TTTAAGGTGCAAATGGTGTTTTATCGTTAGCGTGATGTGATGAGATGTGCAGCTTCTTTTTTCGATACAT
GAGCGGAGTCATCTTCATTTCTTTTCGAAACTGATTAATAAAATAGCTTGTACTATTAAACCCTACTTGA
TAGGCGACTTCCGTCACATTGAGAGAAGATTTTCAGCCTGATACAGATTAAATCAGAACGCAGAAGCGGT
CTGATAAAACAGAATTTGCCTGGCGGCAGTAGCGCGGTGGTCCCACCTGACCCCATGCCGAACTCAGAAG
TGAAACGCCGTAGCGCCGATGGTAGTGTGGGGTCTCCCCATGCGAGAGTAGGGAACTGCCAGGCATCAAA
TAAAACGAAAGGCTCAGTCGAAAGACTGGGCCTTTCGTTTTATCTGTTGTTTGTCGGTGAACGCTCTCCT
GAGTAGGACAAATCCGCCGGGAGCGGATTTGAACGTTGCGAAGCAACGGCCCGGAGGGTGGCGGGCAGGA
CGCCCGCCATAAACTGCCAGGCATCAAATTAAGCAGAAGGCCATCCTGACGGATGGCCTTTTTGCGTTTC
TACAAACTCTTTTGTTTATTTTTCTAAATACATTCAAATATGTATCCGCTCATGAGACAATAACCCTGAT
AAATGCTTCAATAATATTGAAAAAGGAAGAGTATGAGTATTCAACATTTCCGTGTCGCCCTTATTCCCTT
TTTTGCGGCATTTTGCCTTCCTGTTTTTGCTCACCCAGAAACGCTGGTGAAAGTAAAAGATGCTGAAGAT
CAGTTGGGTGCAGCAAACTATTAACTGGCGAACTACTTACTCTAGCTTCCCGGCAACAATTAATAGACTG
GATGGAGGCGGATAAAGTTGCAGGACCACTTCTGCGCTCGGCCCTTCCGGCTGGCTGGTTTATTGCTGAT
AAATCTGGAGCCGGTGAGCGTGGGTCTCGCGGTATCATTGCAGCACTGGGGCCAGATGGTAAGCCCTCCC
GTATCGTAGTTATCTACACGACGGGGAGTCAGGCAACTATGGATGAACGAAATAGACAGATCGCTGAGAT
AGGTGCCTCACTGATTAAGCATTGGTAACTGTCAGACCAAGTTTACTCATATATACTTTAGATTGATT
[125 nt withheld, positions 22259-22383]
C
[141 nt withheld, positions 22385-22525]
CCTTTGACGTTGGAGTCCACGTTCTTT
[37 nt withheld, positions 22553-22589]
ACCCTATCTCGGGCTATTCTTTTGATTTATAAGGGATTTTGCCGATTTCGGCATATTGGTTAAAAAATGA
GCTGATTTAACAAAAATTTAACGCGAATTTTAACAAAATATTAACGTTTACAATTTAAAAGGATCTAGGT
GAAGATCCTTTTTGATAATCTCATGACCAAAATCCCTTAACGTGAGTTTTCGTTCCACTGAGCGTCAGAC
CCCGTAGAAAAGATCAAAGGATCTTCTTGAGATCCTTTTTTTCTGCGCGTAATCTGCTGCTTGCAAACAA
AAAAACCACCGCTACCAGCGGTGGTTTGTTTGCCGGATCAAGAGCTACCAACTCTTTTTCCGAAGGTAAC
TGGCTTCAGCAGAGCGCAGATACCAAATACTGTCCTTCTAGTGTAGCCGTAGTTAGGCCACCACTTCAAG
AACTCTGTAGCACCGCCTACATACCTCGCTCTGCTAATCCTGTTACCAGTCAGGCATTTGAGAAGCACAC
GGTCACACTGCTTCCGGTAGTCAATAAACCGGTAAACCAGCAATAGACATAAGCGGCTATTTAACGACCC
TGCCCTGAACCGACGACCGGGTCGAATTTGCTTTCGAATTTCTGCCATTCATCCGCTTATTATCACTTAT
TCAGGCGTAGCAACCAGGCGTTTAAGGGCACCAATAACTGCCTTAAAAAAATTACGCCCCGCCCTGCCAC
TCATCGCAGTACTGTTGTAATTCATTAAGCATTCTGCCGACATGGAAGCCATCACAAACGGCATGATGAA
CCTGAATCGCCAGCGGCATCAGCACCTTGTCGCCTTGCGTATAATATTTGCCCATGGTGAAAACGGGGGC
GAAGAAGTTGTCCATATTGGCCACGTTTAAATCAAAACTGGTGAAACTCACCCAGGGATTGGCTGAGACG
AAAAACATATTCTCAATAAACCCTTTAGGGAAATAGGCCAGGTTTTCACCGTAACACGCCACATCTTGCG
AATATATGTGTAGAAACTGCCGGAAATCGTCGTGGTATTCACACCAGAGCGATGAAAACGTTTCAGTTTG
CTCATGGAAAACGGTGTAACAAGGGTGAACACTATCCCATATCACCAGCTCACCGTCTTTCATTGCCATA
CGGAATTCCGGATGAGCATTCATCAGGCGGGCAAGAATGTGAATAAAGGCCGGATAAAACTTGTGCTTAT
TTTTCTTTACGGTCTTTAAAAAGGCCGTAATATCCAGCTGAACGGTCTGGTTATAGGTACATTGAGCAAC
TGACTGAAATGCCTCAAAATGTTCTTTACGATGCCATTGGGATATATCAACGGTGGTATATCCAGTGATT
TTTTTCTCCATTTTAGCTTCCTTAGCTCCTGAAAATCTCGATAACTCAAAAAATACGCCCGGTAGTGATC
TTATTTCATTATGGTGAAAGTTGGAACCTCTTACGTGCCGATCAACGTCTCATTTTCGCCAAAAGTTGGC
CCAGGGCTTCCCGGTATCAACAGGGACACCAGGATTTATTTATTCTGCGAAGTGATCTTCCGTCACAGGT
ATTTATTCGGCGCAAAGTGCGTCGGGTGATGCTGCCAACTTACTGATTTAGTGTATGATGGTGTTTTTGA
GGTGCTCCAGTGGCTTCTGTTTCTATCAGCTGTCCCTCCTGTTCAGCTACTGACGGGGTGGTGCGTAACG
GCAAAAGCACCGCCGGACATCAGCGCTAGCGGAGTGTATACTGGCTTACTATGTTGGCACTGATGAGGGT
GTCAGTGAAGTGCTTCATGTGGCAGGAGAAAAAAGGCTGCACCGGTGCGTCAGCAGAATATGTGATACAG
GATATATTCCGCTTCCTCGCTCACTGACTCGCTACGCTCGGTCGTTCGACTGCGGCGAGCGGAAATGGCT
TACGAACGGGGCGGAGATTTCCTGGAAGATGCCAGGAAGATACTTAACAGGGAAGTGAGAGGGCCGCGGC
AAAGCCGTTTTTCCATAGGCTCCGCCCCCCTGACAAGCATCACGAAATCTGACGCTCAAATCAGTGGTGG
CGAAACCCGACAGGACTATAAAGATACCAGGCGTTTCCCCCTGGCGGCTCCCTCGTGCGCTCTCCTGTTC
CTGCCTTTCGGTTTACCGGTGTCATTCCGCTGTTATGGCCGCGTTTGTCTCATTCCACGCCTGACACTCA
GTTCCGGGTAGGCAGTTCGCTCCAAGCTGGACTGTATGCACGAACCCCCCGTTCAGTCCGACCGCTGCGC
CTTATCCGGTAACTATCGTCTTGAGTCCAACCCGGAAAGACATGCAAAAGCACCACTGGCAGCAGCCACT
GGTAATTGATTTAGAGGAGTTAGTCTTGAAGTCATGCGCCGGTTAAGGCTAAACTGAAAGGACAAGTTTT
GGTGACTGCGCTCCTCCAAGCCAGTTACCTCGGTTCAAAGAGTTGGTAGCTCAGAGAACCTTCGAAAAAC
CGCCCTGCAAGGCGGTTTTTTCGTTTTCAGAGCAAGAGATTACGCGCAGACCAAAACGATCTCAA
